Addgene plasmid #64757: pTW094
Purpose: Recombination-Induced Tag Exchange (RITE) Cassette, T7 to an HA-6xHIS epitope tag, Hygro selection
Depositing lab: Fred van Leeuwen. Depositing organization: Netherlands Cancer Institute. Publication: Recombination-induced tag exchange (RITE) cassette series to monitor protein dynamics in Saccharomyces cerevisiae. Terweij M, van Welsem T, van Deventer S, Verzijlbergen KF, Menendez-Benito V, Ontoso D, San-Segundo P, Neefjes J, van Leeuwen F. G3 (Bethesda). 2013 Aug 7;3(8):1261-72. doi: 10.1534/g3.113.006213. PubMed 23708297.
Backbone
  Vector backbone: unknown
  Vector type: RITE cassette
Growth in bacteria
  Bacterial resistance: Ampicillin, 100 μg/mL
  Growth temperature: 37°C
  Growth strain: DH5alpha
  Copy number: Unknown
Gene/Insert
  Gene/Insert name: RITE cassette
  Species: Synthetic
  Promoter: none
  Cloning method: Unknown
  Sequencing primers: 5′ M13-F20; 3′ M13R
Terms and licenses: Academic/Nonprofit Terms; Industry Terms: Not Available to Industry
Depositor comments: The discrepancies between the depositor's sequence and Addgene’s sequences have no functional consequences.
How to cite: pTW094 was a gift from Fred van Leeuwen (Addgene plasmid # 64757 ; http://n2t.net/addgene:64757 ; RRID:Addgene_64757)
