[The description below was written by a language model from this plasmid's Addgene catalogue record and pLannotate feature annotations shown in this document.]
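Description:
pTW094 is a 5.4 kb bacterial template plasmid carrying a Recombination-Induced Tag Exchange (RITE) cassette for use in Saccharomyces cerevisiae. The record lists the backbone as unknown, but the annotated features (f1 ori, interrupted lacZα, flanking T7 and T3 promoters, lac promoter/operator, pUC-type multiple cloning site) are those of a standard phagemid cloning vector. It is propagated in E. coli from a high-copy ColE1/pUC origin with ampicillin selection through AmpR. No yeast replication origin is annotated, which fits a plasmid that serves as a source of the cassette rather than as a yeast episome.

The cassette itself has no promoter, since it is meant to be placed in frame at the end of an endogenous gene and expressed from that gene's own regulatory sequences. It reads: a loxP site, a T7 epitope tag, the ADH1 terminator, the hphMX6 hygromycin resistance marker (in the opposite orientation, with the Ashbya gossypii TEF terminator), a second loxP site, and then an HA tag. The catalogue describes this second tag as HA-6xHIS, although the feature table annotates only the HA portion. The two loxP sites lie in the same orientation, so before recombination the tagged protein carries the T7 epitope and transcripts end at the ADH1 terminator. Cre-mediated recombination excises the T7 tag, terminator and hygromycin marker, bringing the HA-6xHIS tag into frame. Protein made before the switch therefore carries the old tag and protein made afterwards carries the new one. This allows old and newly synthesised pools of a protein to be distinguished and followed, which is the stated aim of the RITE series: monitoring protein dynamics in budding yeast. The depositor notes that sequence discrepancies between the depositor's and the repository's sequences have no functional consequences.
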