Features (pLannotate 1.2.2; 23 found; start..end, strand, type, name):
    137..235     +  misc_feature   bom (fragment): basis of mobility region from pBR322
    236..691     -  rep_origin     f1 ori (sequence partly withheld): f1 bacteriophage origin of replication; arrow indicates direction of (+) strand synthesis
    699..856     -  CDS            lacZα (fragment): LacZα fragment of β-galactosidase; lacZ fragment
    859..877     +  promoter       T7 promoter: promoter for bacteriophage T7 RNA polymerase
    931..964     -  protein_bind   loxP: Cre-mediated recombination occurs in the 8-bp core sequence (GCATACAT). Cre recombinase
    973..1005    +  CDS            T7 tag (gene 10 leader): leader peptide from bacteriophage T7 gene 10 promotes efficient translation in E. coli
   1026..1213    +  terminator     ADH1 terminator: S. cerevisiae ADH1; transcription terminator for the S. cerevisiae alcohol dehydrogenase 1 (ADH1) gene
   1247..1270    +  misc_feature   bom (fragment): basis of mobility region from pBR322
   1333..1530    -  terminator     TEF terminator: Ashbya gossypii TEF terminator
   1333..2908    -  gene           hphMX6: yeast selectable marker conferring hygromycin resistance
   2973..2996    +  misc_feature   bom (fragment): basis of mobility region from pBR322
   3003..3036    -  protein_bind   loxP: Cre-mediated recombination occurs in the 8-bp core sequence (GCATACAT). Cre recombinase
   3045..3071    +  CDS            3xHA (fragment): three tandem HA epitope tags
   3116..3172    +  misc_feature   MCS: pUC18/19 multiple cloning site
   3179..3197    -  promoter       T3 promoter: promoter for bacteriophage T3 RNA polymerase
   3242..3258    -  protein_bind   lac operator: The lac repressor binds to the lac operator to inhibit transcription in E. coli. This inhibition can be relieved by adding lactose or isopropyl-β-D-thiogalactopyranoside (IPTG). lac repressor encoded by lacI
   3266..3296    -  promoter       lac promoter: promoter for the E. coli lac operon
   3311..3332    -  protein_bind   CAP binding site: CAP binding activates transcription in the presence of cAMP. E. coli catabolite activator protein
   3345..3437    -  CDS            lacI (fragment): lac repressor; lacI; The lac repressor binds to the lac operator to inhibit transcription in E. coli. This inhibition can be relieved by adding lactose or isopropyl-β-D-thiogalactopyranoside (IPTG).
   3620..4208    -  rep_origin     ori: high-copy-number ColE1/pMB1/pBR322/pUC origin of replication
   4379..5239    -  CDS            AmpR: β-lactamase; bla; confers resistance to ampicillin, carbenicillin, and related antibiotics
   5240..5344    -  promoter       AmpR promoter: bla
   5439..35      +  CDS            rop (fragment) (across the origin): Rop protein, which maintains plasmids at low copy number; rop
>Addgene plasmid #64757 | pTW094 | depositor full sequence | sequence record 109174 | Full Sequence
TCGCGCGTTTCGGTGATGACGGTGAAAACCTCTGACACATGCAGCTCCCGGAGACGGTCACAGCTTGTCT
GTAAGCGGATGCCGGGAGCAGACAAGCCCGTCAGGGCGCGTCAGCGGGTGTTGGCGGGTGTCGGGGCTGG
CTTAACTATGCGGCATCAGAGCCATTGTACTGAGAGTGCACCATATGCGGTGTGAAATACCGCACAGATG
CGTAAGGAGAAAATACCGCATCAGGAAATTGTAAACGTTAATATTTTGTTAAAATTCGCGTTAAATTTTT
GTTAAATCAGCTCATTTTTTAACCAATAGGCCGAAATCGGCAAAATCCCTTATAAATCAAAAGAATAGAC
CGAGATAGGGT
[37 nt withheld, positions 362-398]
AAAGAACGTGGACTCCAACGTCAAAGG
[49 nt withheld, positions 426-474]
T
[91 nt withheld, positions 476-566]
G
[124 nt withheld, positions 568-691]
CGCGCCATTCGCCATTCAGGCTGCGCAACTGTTGGGAAGGGCGATCGGTGCGGGCCTCTTCGCTATTACG
CCAGCTGGCGAAAGGGGGATGTGCTGCAAGGCGATTAAGTTGGGTAACGCCAGGGTTTTCCCAGTCACGA
CGTTGTAAAACGACGGCCAGTGAATTGTAATACGACTCACTATAGGGCGAATTGGGCCCAATGCATTGGC
GCCGCGGCCGCGGTGGATCTGGTGGATCTATAACTTCGTATAATGTATGCTATACGAAGTTATCAGGTAC
CATGGCAAGCATGACTGGTGGACAGCAAATGGGTACTAGTTAACTTCTAAATAAGCGAATTTCTTATGAT
TTATGATTTTTATTATTAAATAAGTTATAAAAAAAATAAGTGTATACAAATTTTAAAGTGACTCTTAGGT
TTTAAAACGAAAATTCTTATTCTTGAGTAACTCTTTCCTGTAGGTCAGGTTGCTTTCTCAGGTATAGTAT
GAGGTCGCTCTTATTGACCACACCTCTACCGGCAGATCCGCTAGGGATAACAGGGTAAGGATCCGAGATT
GTACTGAGAGTGCACCATAATCATCGATGAATTCGAGCTCGTTTTCGACACTGGATGGCGGCGTTAGTAT
CGAATCGACAGCAGTATAGCGACCAGCATTCACATACGATTGACGCATGATATTACTTTCTGCGCACTTA
ACTTCGCATCTGGGCAGATGATGTCGAGGCGAAAAAAAATATAAATCACGCTAACATTTGATTAAAATAG
AACAACTACAATATAAAAAAACTATACAAATGACAAGTTCTTGAAAACAAGAATCTTTTTATTGTCAGTA
CTGATTATTCCTTTGCCCTCGGACGAGTGCTGGGGCGTCGGTTTCCACTATCGGCGAGTACTTCTACACA
GCCATCGGTCCAGACGGCCGCGCTTCTGCGGGCGATTTGTGTACGCCCGACAGTCCCGGCTCCGGATCGG
ACGATTGCGTCGCATCGACCCTGCGCCCAAGCTGCATCATCGAAATTGCCGTCAACCAAGCTCTGATAGA
GTTGGTCAAGACCAATGCGGAGCATATACGCCCGGAGCCGCGGCGATCCTGCAAGCTCCGGATGCCTCCG
CTCGAAGTAGCGCGTCTGCTGCTCCATACAAGCCAACCACGGCCTCCAGAAGAAGATGTTGGCGACCTCG
TATTGGGAATCCCCGAACATCGCCTCGCTCCAGTCAATGACCGCTGTTATGCGGCCATTGTCCGTCAGGA
CATTGTTGGAGCCGAAATCCGCGTGCACGAGGTGCCGGACTTCGGGGCAGTCCTCGGCCCAAAGCATCAG
CTCATCGAGAGCCTGCGCGACGGACGCACTGACGGTGTCGTCCATCACAGTTTGCCAGTGATACACATGG
GGATCAGCAATCGCGCATATGAAATCACGCCATGTAGTGTATTGACCGATTCCTTGCGGTCCGAATGGGC
CGAACCCGCTCGTCTGGCTAAGATCGGCCGCAGCGATCGCATCCATGGCCTCCGCGACCGGCTGCAGAAC
AGCGGGCAGTTCGGTTTCAGGCAGGTCTTGCAACGTGACACCCTGTGCACGGCGGGAGATGCAATAGGTC
AGGCTCTCGCTGAATTCCCCAATGTCAAGCACTTCCGGAATCGGGAGCGCGGCCGATGCAAAGTGCCGAT
AAACATAACGATCTTTGTAGAAACCATCGGCGCAGCTATTTACCCGCAGGACATATCCACGCCCTCCTAC
ATCGAAGCTGAAAGCACGAGATTCTTCGCCCTCCGAGAGCTGCATCAGGTCGGAGACGCTGTCGAACTTT
TCGATCAGAAACTTCTCGACAGACGTCGCGGTGAGTTCAGGCTTTTTACCCATGGTTGTTTATGTTCGGA
TGTGATGTGAGAACTGTATCCTAGCAAGATTTTAAAAGGAAGTATATGAAAGAAGAACCTCAGTGGCAAA
TCCTAACCTTTTATATTTCTCTACAGGGGCGCGGCGTGGGGACAATTCAACGCGTCTGTGAGGGGAGCGT
TTCCCTGCTCGCAGGTCCGCAGCGAGGAGCCGTAATTTTTGCTTCGCGCCGTGCGGCCATCAAAATGTAT
GGATGCAAATGATTATACATGGGGATGTATGGGCTAAATGTACGGGCGACAGTCACATCATGCCCCTGAG
CTGCGCACGTCAAGACTGTCAAGGAGGGTATTCTGGGCCTCCATGTCGCTGGCCGGGTGACCCGGCGGGG
ACGAGGCAAGCTAAACAGATCTGGCGCGCCTTAATTAACCCTATGCGGTGTGAAATACCGCACAGTCTAG
AATAACTTCGTATAATGTATGCTATACGAAGTTATCAGGAACTTACCCATACGATGTTCCTGACTATGCG
CACCATCATCACCATCACACTAGTTAATGTACATAAGCGGCCGCGAATTCGAGCTCGGTACCCGGGGATC
CTCTAGAGTCGACCTGCAGGCATGCAAGCTTTTGTTCCCTTTAGTGAGGGTTAATTCCGAGCTTGGCGTA
ATCATGGTCATAGCTGTTTCCTGTGTGAAATTGTTATCCGCTCACAATTCCACACAACATACGAGCCGGA
AGCATAAAGTGTAAAGCCTGGGGTGCCTAATGAGTGAGCTAACTCACATTAATTGCGTTGCGCTCACTGC
CCGCTTTCCAGTCGGGAAACCTGTCGTGCCAGCTGCATTAATGAATCGGCCAACGCGCGGGGAGAGGCGG
TTTGCGTATTGGGCGCTCTTCCGCTTCCTCGCTCACTGACTCGCTGCGCTCGGTCGTTCGGCTGCGGCGA
GCGGTATCAGCTCACTCAAAGGCGGTAATACGGTTATCCACAGAATCAGGGGATAACGCAGGAAAGAACA
TGTGAGCAAAAGGCCAGCAAAAGGCCAGGAACCGTAAAAAGGCCGCGTTGCTGGCGTTTTTCCATAGGCT
CCGCCCCCCTGACGAGCATCACAAAAATCGACGCTCAAGTCAGAGGTGGCGAAACCCGACAGGACTATAA
AGATACCAGGCGTTTCCCCCTGGAAGCTCCCTCGTGCGCTCTCCTGTTCCGACCCTGCCGCTTACCGGAT
ACCTGTCCGCCTTTCTCCCTTCGGGAAGCGTGGCGCTTTCTCATAGCTCACGCTGTAGGTATCTCAGTTC
GGTGTAGGTCGTTCGCTCCAAGCTGGGCTGTGTGCACGAACCCCCCGTTCAGCCCGACCGCTGCGCCTTA
TCCGGTAACTATCGTCTTGAGTCCAACCCGGTAAGACACGACTTATCGCCACTGGCAGCAGCCACTGGTA
ACAGGATTAGCAGAGCGAGGTATGTAGGCGGTGCTACAGAGTTCTTGAAGTGGTGGCCTAACTACGGCTA
CACTAGAAGGACAGTATTTGGTATCTGCGCTCTGCTGAAGCCAGTTACCTTCGGAAAAAGAGTTGGTAGC
TCTTGATCCGGCAAACAAACCACCGCTGGTAGCGGTGGTTTTTTTGTTTGCAAGCAGCAGATTACGCGCA
GAAAAAAAGGATCTCAAGAAGATCCTTTGATCTTTTCTACGGGGTCTGACGCTCAGTGGAACGAAAACTC
ACGTTAAGGGATTTTGGTCATGAGATTATCAAAAAGGATCTTCACCTAGATCCTTTTAAATTAAAAATGA
AGTTTTAAATCAATCTAAAGTATATATGAGTAAACTTGGTCTGACAGTTACCAATGCTTAATCAGTGAGG
CACCTATCTCAGCGATCTGTCTATTTCGTTCATCCATAGTTGCCTGACTCCCCGTCGTGTAGATAACTAC
GATACGGGAGGGCTTACCATCTGGCCCCAGTGCTGCAATGATACCGCGAGACCCACGCTCACCGGCTCCA
GATTTATCAGCAATAAACCAGCCAGCCGGAAGGGCCGAGCGCAGAAGTGGTCCTGCAACTTTATCCGCCT
CCATCCAGTCTATTAATTGTTGCCGGGAAGCTAGAGTAAGTAGTTCGCCAGTTAATAGTTTGCGCAACGT
TGTTGCCATTGCTACAGGCATCGTGGTGTCACGCTCGTCGTTTGGTATGGCTTCATTCAGCTCCGGTTCC
CAACGATCAAGGCGAGTTACATGATCCCCCATGTTGTGCAAAAAAGCGGTTAGCTCCTTCGGTCCTCCGA
TCGTTGTCAGAAGTAAGTTGGCCGCAGTGTTATCACTCATGGTTATGGCAGCACTGCATAATTCTCTTAC
TGTCATGCCATCCGTAAGATGCTTTTCTGTGACTGGTGAGTACTCAACCAAGTCATTCTGAGAATAGTGT
ATGCGGCGACCGAGTTGCTCTTGCCCGGCGTCAATACGGGATAATACCGCGCCACATAGCAGAACTTTAA
AAGTGCTCATCATTGGAAAACGTTCTTCGGGGCGAAAACTCTCAAGGATCTTACCGCTGTTGAGATCCAG
TTCGATGTAACCCACTCGTGCACCCAACTGATCTTCAGCATCTTTTACTTTCACCAGCGTTTCTGGGTGA
GCAAAAACAGGAAGGCAAAATGCCGCAAAAAAGGGAATAAGGGCGACACGGAAATGTTGAATACTCATAC
TCTTCCTTTTTCAATATTATTGAAGCATTTATCAGGGTTATTGTCTCATGAGCGGATACATATTTGAATG
TATTTAGAAAAATAAACAAATAGGGGTTCCGCGCACATTTCCCCGAAAAGTGCCACCTGACGTCTAAGAA
ACCATTATTATCATGACATTAACCTATAAAAATAGGCGTATCACGAGGCCCTTTCGTC
