>Addgene plasmid #64757 | pTW094 | addgene partial sequence | sequence record 113687 | M13pUC-Fwd 5'-CCCAGTCACGACGTTGTAAAACG-3'
GGGCGAATTGGGCCCAATGCATTGGCGCCGCGGCCGCGGTGGATCTGGTGGATCTATAACTTCGTATAAT
GTATGCTATACGAAGTTATCAGGTACCATGGCAAGCATGACTGGTGGACAGCAAATGGGTACTAGTTAAC
TTCTAAATAAGCGAATTTCTTATGATTTATGATTTTTATTATTAAATAAGTTATAAAAAAAATAAGTGTA
TACAAATTTTAAAGTGACTCTTAGGTTTTAAAACGAAAATTCTTATTCTTGAGTAACTCTTTCCTGTAGG
TCAGGTTGCTTTCTCAGGTATAGTATGAGGTCGCTCTTATTGACCACACCTCTACCGGCAGATCCGCTAG
GGATAACAGGGTAAGGATCCGCATTGTACTGAGAGTGCACCATAATCATCGATGAATTCGAGCTCGTTTT
CGACACTGGATGGCGGCGTTAGTATCGAATCGACAGCAGTATAGCGACCAGCATTCACATACGATTGACG
CATGATATTACTTTCTGCGCACTTAACTTCGCATCTGGGCAGATGATGTCGAGGCGAAAAAAAATATAAA
TCACGCTAACATTTGATTAAAATAGAACAACTACAATATAAAAAAACTATACAAATGACAAGTTCTTGAA
AACAAGAATCTTTTTATTGTCAGTACTGATTATTCCTTTGCCCTCGGACGAGTGCTGGGGCGTCGGTTTC
CACTATCGGCGAGTACTTCTACACAGCCATCGGTCCAGACGGCCGCGCTTCTGCGGGCGATTTGTGTACG
CCCGACAGTCCCGGCTCCGGATCGGACGATTGCGTCGCATCGACCCTGCGCCCAAGCTGCATCATCGAAA
TTGCCGTCAACCAAGCTCTGATAGAGTTGGTCAAGACCAATGCGGAGCATATACGCCCGGAGCCGCGGCG
ATCCTGCAAGCTCCGGATGCCTCCGCTCGAAGTAGCGCGTCTGCTGCTCCATACAAGCCAACCACGGCCT
CCAGAAGAAGATGTTGGCGACCTCGTATTGGGAATCCCCGAACATCGCCC
