>Addgene plasmid #64757 | pTW094 | addgene partial sequence | sequence record 113700 | M13pUC-Rev 5'-AGCGGATAACAATTTCACACAGG-3'
AGCTCGGAATTAACCCTCACTAAAGGGAACAAAAGCTTGCATGCCTGCAGGTCGACTCTAGAGGATCCCC
GGGTACCGAGCTCGAATTCGCGGCCGCTTATGTACATTAACTAGTGTGATGGTGATGATGGTGCGCATAG
TCAGGAACATCGTATGGGTAAGTTCCTGATAACTTCGTATAGCATACATTATACGAAGTTATTCTAGACT
GTGCGGTATTTCACACCGCATAGGGTTAATTAAGGCGCGCCAGATCTGTTTAGCTTGCCTCGTCCCCGCC
GGGTCACCCGGCCAGCGACATGGAGGCCCAGAATACCCTCCTTGACAGTCTTGACGTGCGCAGCTCAGGG
GCATGATGTGACTGTCGCCCGTACATTTAGCCCATACATCCCCATGTATAATCATTTGCATCCATACATT
TTGATGGCCGCACGGCGCGAAGCAAAAATTACGGCTCCTCGCTGCGGACCTGCGAGCAGGGAAACGCTCC
CCTCACAGACGCGTTGAATTGTCCCCACGCCGCGCCCCTGTAGAGAAATATAAAAGGTTAGGATTTGCCA
CTGAGGTTCTTCTTTCATATACTTCCTTTTAAAATCTTGCTAGGATACAGTTCTCACATCACATCCGAAC
ATAAACAACCATGGGTAAAAAGCCTGAACTCACCGCGACGTCTGTCGAGAAGTTTCTGATCGAAAAGTTC
GACAGCGTCTCCGACCTGATGCAGCTCTCGGAGGGCGAAGAATCTCGTGCTTTCAGCTTCGATGTAGGAG
GGCGTGGATATGTCCTGCGGGTAAATAGCTGCGCCGATGGTTTCTACAAAGATCGTTATGTTTATCGGCA
CTTTGCATCGGCCGCGCTCCCGATTCCGGAAGTGCTTGACATTGGGGAATTCAGCGAGAGCCTGACCTAT
TGCATCTCCCGCCGTGCACAGGGTGTCACGTTGCAAGACCTGCCTGAAACCGAACTGCCCGCTGTTCTGC
AGCCGGTCGCGGAGGCCATGGATGCGATCGCTGCGGCCGATCTTAGCCAGACGAGCGGGTTCGGCCCATT
CGGACCGCAAGGAATCGGTCAATACACTACATGGCGTGATTTCATATGCGCGATTGCTGATCCCCATGTG
TATCACTGGCAA
